>Addgene plasmid #170189 | R620-M03-303: CMV51p> TPAss-SARS-CoV-2 S-RBD(319-541)-His6 N501Y | addgene full sequence | sequence record 334255 | Addgene NGS Result
ATCTATATCTGGGTAGTATATGCTATCCTAATCTGTATCCGGGTAGCATATGCTATCCTAATAGAGATTA
GGGTAGTATATGCTATCCTAATTTATATCTGGGTAGCATATACTACCCAAATATCTGGATAGCATATGCT
ATCCTAATCTATATCTGGGTAGCATATGCTATCCTAATCTATATCTGGGTAGCATAGGCTATCCTAATCT
ATATCTGGGTAGCATATGCTATCCTAATCTATATCTGGGTAGTATATGCTATCCTAATTTATATCTGGGT
AGCATAGGCTATCCTAATCTATATCTGGGTAGCATATGCTATCCTAATCTATATCTGGGTAGTATATGCT
ATCCTAATCTGTATCCGGGTAGCATATGCTATCCTCATGCATATACAGTCAGCATATGATACCCAGTAGT
AGAGTGGGAGTGCTATCCTTTGCATATGCCGCCACCTCCCAAGGGGGCGTGAATTTTCGCTGCTTGTCCT
TTTCCTGCTGGGGATCTCCCGATCCCCTATGGTGCACTCTCAGTACAATCTGCTCTGATGCCGCATAGTT
AAGCCAGTATCTGCTCCCTGCTTGTGTGTTGGAGGTCGCTGAGTAGTGCGCGAGCAAAATTTAAGCTACA
ACAAGGCAAGGCTTGACCGACAATTGCATGAAGAATCTGCTTAGGGTTAGGCGTTTTGCGCTGCTTCGAT
CACAACTTTGTATAGAAAAGTTGGCCCTGCAGGCGTTACATAACTTACGGTAAATGGCCCGCCTGGCTGA
CCGCCCAACGACCCCCGCCCATTGACGTCAATAATGACGTATGTTCCCATAGTAACGCCAATAGGGACTT
TCCATTGACGTCAATGGGTGGAGTATTTACGGTAAACTGCCCACTTGGCAGTACATCAAGTGTATCATAT
GCCAAGTCCGCCCCCTATTGACGTCAATGACGGTAAATGGCCCGCCTGGCATTATGCCCAGTACATGACC
TTACGGGACTTTCCTACTTGGCAGTACATCTACGTATTAGTCATCGCTATTACCATGGTGATGCGGTTTT
GGCAGTACACCAATGGGCGTGGATAGCGGTTTGACTCACGGGGATTTCCAAGTCTCCACCCCATTGACGT
CAATGGGAGTTTGTTTTGGCACCAAAATCAACGGGACTTTCCAAAATGTCGTAATAACCCCGCCCCGTTG
ACGCAAATGGGCGGTAGGCGTGTACGGTGGGAGGTCTATATAAGCAGAGCTCGTTTAGTGAACCGTCAGA
TCGCCTGGAGACGCCATCCACGCTGTTTTGACCTCCATAGAAGACAACAACTTTGTACAAAAAAGTTGGC
ACCATGTTCGTGTTTCTCGTCCTGCTGCCACTCGTGTCCAGCCAGAGGGTGCAGCCGACCGAATCCATCG
TGCGCTTCCCTAACATCACCAATCTGTGCCCGTTCGGGGAGGTGTTCAACGCTACCCGGTTCGCCTCGGT
CTACGCCTGGAACCGGAAGCGGATTTCCAACTGCGTCGCGGACTACTCAGTGTTGTACAACTCCGCCTCT
TTTTCCACTTTCAAATGCTACGGGGTGTCGCCCACAAAGCTGAATGATCTGTGCTTTACCAACGTGTACG
CCGACTCGTTCGTGATCAGAGGAGATGAGGTCCGGCAGATTGCACCTGGCCAGACCGGAAAGATCGCGGA
TTACAACTATAAGCTGCCCGACGACTTCACCGGCTGCGTGATTGCTTGGAACTCCAACAACCTGGACAGC
AAAGTCGGCGGAAACTACAACTACCTGTACCGGCTGTTCCGCAAGTCCAACCTGAAGCCGTTCGAGCGGG
ACATCTCCACGGAAATCTACCAGGCCGGATCGACCCCATGCAACGGCGTGGAGGGGTTCAACTGTTATTT
CCCCTTGCAATCCTACGGATTCCAGCCAACTTACGGGGTCGGCTACCAGCCTTACCGCGTGGTGGTGCTT
TCGTTTGAACTGCTCCATGCACCCGCCACTGTGTGCGGCCCGAAGAAGTCCACCAATCTGGTCAAGAACA
AATGCGTGAACTTCCACCATCATCACCACCACTAATCAACTTTCTTGTACAAAGTTGTGAAATTCTGCAG
ATATCCATCACACTGGCGGCCGCTCGAGCATGCATCTAGAGGGCCCTATTCTATAGTGTCACCTAAATGC
TAGAGCTCGCTGATCAGCCTCGACTGTGCCTTCTAGTTGCCAGCCATCTGTTGTTTGCCCCTCCCCCGTG
CCTTCCTTGACCCTGGAAGGTGCCACTCCCACTGTCCTTTCCTAATAAAATGAGGAAATTGCATCGCATT
GTCTGAGTAGGTGTCATTCTATTCTGGGGGGTGGGGTGGGGCAGGACAGCAAGGGGGAGGATTGGGAAGA
CAATAGCAGGCATGCTGGGGATGCGGTGGGCTCTATGGCTTCTGAGGCGGAAAGAACCAGCTGGGGCTCT
AGGGGGTATCCCC
[124 nt withheld, positions 2464-2587]
C
[91 nt withheld, positions 2589-2679]
A
[49 nt withheld, positions 2681-2729]
CCTTTGACGTTGGAGTCCACGTTCTTT
[37 nt withheld, positions 2757-2793]
ACCCTATCTCGGTCTATTCTTTTGATTTATAAGGGATTTTGCCGATTTCGGCCTATTGGTTAAAAAATGA
GCTGATTTAACAAAAATTTAACGCGAATTAATTCTGTGGAATGTGTGTCAGTTAGGGTGTGGAAAGTCCC
CAGGCTCCCCAGCAGGCAGAAGTATGCAAAGCATGCATCTCAATTAGTCAGCAACCAGGTGTGGAAAGTC
CCTAGGCTCCCCAGCAGGCAGAAGTATGCAAAGCATGCATCTCAATTAGTCAGCAACCATAGTCCCGCCC
CTAACTCCGCCCATCCCGCCCCTAACTCCGCCCAGTTCCGCCCATTCTCCGCCCCATGGCTGACTAATTT
TTTTTATTTATGCAGAGGCCGAGGCCGCCTCTGCCTCTGAGCTATTCCAGAAGTAGTGAGGAGGCTTTTT
TGGAGGCCTAGGCTTTTGCAAAAAGCTCCCGGGAGCTTGTATATCCATTTTCGGATCTGATCAAGAGACA
GGATGAGGATCGTTTCGCATGATTGAACAAGATGGATTGCACGCAGGTTCTCCGGCCGCTTGGGTGGAGA
GGCTATTCGGCTATGACTGGGCACAACAGACAATCGGCTGCTCTGATGCCGCCGTGTTCCGGCTGTCAGC
GCAGGGGCGCCCGGTTCTTTTTGTCAAGACCGACCTGTCCGGTGCCCTGAATGAACTGCAGGACGAGGCA
GCGCGGCTATCGTGGCTGGCCACGACGGGCGTTCCTTGCGCAGCTGTGCTCGACGTTGTCACTGAAGCGG
GAAGGGACTGGCTGCTATTGGGCGAAGTGCCGGGGCAGGATCTCCTGTCATCTCACCTTGCTCCTGCCGA
GAAAGTATCCATCATGGCTGATGCAATGCGGCGGCTGCATACGCTTGATCCGGCTACCTGCCCATTCGAC
CACCAAGCGAAACATCGCATCGAGCGAGCACGTACTCGGATGGAAGCCGGTCTTGTCGATCAGGATGATC
TGGACGAAGAGCATCAGGGGCTCGCGCCAGCCGAACTGTTCGCCAGGCTCAAGGCGCGCATGCCCGACGG
CGAGGATCTCGTCGTGACCCATGGCGATGCCTGCTTGCCGAATATCATGGTGGAAAATGGCCGCTTTTCT
GGATTCATCGACTGTGGCCGGCTGGGTGTGGCGGACCGCTATCAGGACATAGCGTTGGCTACCCGTGATA
TTGCTGAAGAGCTTGGCGGCGAATGGGCTGACCGCTTCCTCGTGCTTTACGGTATCGCCGCTCCCGATTC
GCAGCGCATCGCCTTCTATCGCCTTCTTGACGAGTTCTTCTGAGCGGGACTCTGGGGTTCGAAATGACCG
ACCAAGCGACGCCCAACCTGCCATCACGAGATTTCGATTCCACCGCCGCCTTCTATGAAAGGTTGGGCTT
CGGAATCGTTTTCCGGGACGCCGGCTGGATGATCCTCCAGCGCGGGGATCTCATGCTGGAGTTCTTCGCC
CACCCCAACTTGTTTATTGCAGCTTATAATGGTTACAAATAAAGCAATAGCATCACAAATTTCACAAATA
AAGCATTTTTTTCACTGCATTCTAGTTGTGGTTTGTCCAAACTCATCAATGTATCTTATCATGTCTGTAT
ACCGTCGACCTCTAGCTAGAGCTTGGCGTAATCATGGTCATAGCTGTTTCCTGTGTGAAATTGTTATCCG
CTCACAATTCCACACAACATACGAGCCGGAAGCATAAAGTGTAAAGCCTGGGGTGCCTAATGAGTGAGCT
AACTCACATTAATTGCGTTGCGCTCACTGCCCGCTTTCCAGTCGGGAAACCTGTCGTGCCAGCTGCATTA
ATGAATCGGCCAACGCGCGGGGAGAGGCGGTTTGCGTATTGGGCGCTCTTCCGCTTCCTCGCTCACTGAC
TCGCTGCGCTCGGTCGTTCGGCTGCGGCGAGCGGTATCAGCTCACTCAAAGGCGGTAATACGGTTATCCA
CAGAATCAGGGGATAACGCAGGAAAGAACATGTGAGCAAAAGGCCAGCAAAAGGCCAGGAACCGTAAAAA
GGCCGCGTTGCTGGCGTTTTTCCATAGGCTCCGCCCCCCTGACGAGCATCACAAAAATCGACGCTCAAGT
CAGAGGTGGCGAAACCCGACAGGACTATAAAGATACCAGGCGTTTCCCCCTGGAAGCTCCCTCGTGCGCT
CTCCTGTTCCGACCCTGCCGCTTACCGGATACCTGTCCGCCTTTCTCCCTTCGGGAAGCGTGGCGCTTTC
TCATAGCTCACGCTGTAGGTATCTCAGTTCGGTGTAGGTCGTTCGCTCCAAGCTGGGCTGTGTGCACGAA
CCCCCCGTTCAGCCCGACCGCTGCGCCTTATCCGGTAACTATCGTCTTGAGTCCAACCCGGTAAGACACG
ACTTATCGCCACTGGCAGCAGCCACTGGTAACAGGATTAGCAGAGCGAGGTATGTAGGCGGTGCTACAGA
GTTCTTGAAGTGGTGGCCTAACTACGGCTACACTAGAAGAACAGTATTTGGTATCTGCGCTCTGCTGAAG
CCAGTTACCTTCGGAAAAAGAGTTGGTAGCTCTTGATCCGGCAAACAAACCACCGCTGGTAGCGGTGGTT
TTTTTGTTTGCAAGCAGCAGATTACGCGCAGAAAAAAAGGATCTCAAGAAGATCCTTTGATCTTTTCTAC
GGGGTCTGACGCTCAGTGGAACGAAAACTCACGTTAAGGGATTTTGGTCATGAGATTATCAAAAAGGATC
TTCACCTAGATCCTTTTAAATTAAAAATGAAGTTTTAAATCAATCTAAAGTATATATGAGTAAACTTGGT
CTGACAGTTACCAATGCTTAATCAGTGAGGCACCTATCTCAGCGATCTGTCTATTTCGTTCATCCATAGT
TGCCTGACTCCCCGTCGTGTAGATAACTACGATACGGGAGGGCTTACCATCTGGCCCCAGTGCTGCAATG
ATACCGCGAGACCCACGCTCACCGGCTCCAGATTTATCAGCAATAAACCAGCCAGCCGGAAGGGCCGAGC
GCAGAAGTGGTCCTGCAACTTTATCCGCCTCCATCCAGTCTATTAATTGTTGCCGGGAAGCTAGAGTAAG
TAGTTCGCCAGTTAATAGTTTGCGCAACGTTGTTGCCATTGCTACAGGCATCGTGGTGTCACGCTCGTCG
TTTGGTATGGCTTCATTCAGCTCCGGTTCCCAACGATCAAGGCGAGTTACATGATCCCCCATGTTGTGCA
AAAAAGCGGTTAGCTCCTTCGGTCCTCCGATCGTTGTCAGAAGTAAGTTGGCCGCAGTGTTATCACTCAT
GGTTATGGCAGCACTGCATAATTCTCTTACTGTCATGCCATCCGTAAGATGCTTTTCTGTGACTGGTGAG
TACTCAACCAAGTCATTCTGAGAATAGTGTATGCGGCGACCGAGTTGCTCTTGCCCGGCGTCAATACGGG
ATAATACCGCGCCACATAGCAGAACTTTAAAAGTGCTCATCATTGGAAAACGTTCTTCGGGGCGAAAACT
CTCAAGGATCTTACCGCTGTTGAGATCCAGTTCGATGTAACCCACTCGTGCACCCAACTGATCTTCAGCA
TCTTTTACTTTCACCAGCGTTTCTGGGTGAGCAAAAACAGGAAGGCAAAATGCCGCAAAAAAGGGAATAA
GGGCGACACGGAAATGTTGAATACTCATACTCTTCCTTTTTCAATATTATTGAAGCATTTATCAGGGTTA
TTGTCTCATGAGCGGATACATATTTGAATGTATTTAGAAAAATAAACAAATAGGGGTTCCGCGCACATTT
CCCCGAAAAGTGCCACCTGACGTCGACGGATCGGGAGATCCGCCTTTATGTGTAACTCTTGGCTGAAGCT
CTTACACCAATGCTGGGGGACATGTACCTCCCAGGGGCCCAGGAAGACTACGGGAGGCTACACCAACGTC
AATCAGAGGGGCCTGTGTAGCTACCGATAAGCGGACCCTCAAGAGGGCATTAGCAATAGTGTTTATAAGG
CCCCCTTGTTAACCCTAAACGGGTAGCATATGCTTCCCGGGTAGTAGTATATACTATCCAGACTAACCCT
AATTCAATAGCATATGTTACCCAACGGGAAGCATATGCTATCGAATTAGGGTTAGTAAAAGGGTCCTAAG
GAACAGCGATATCTCCCACCCCATGAGCTGTCACGGTTTTATTTACATGGGGTCAGGATTCCACGAGGGT
AGTGAACCATTTTAGTCACAAGGGCAGTGGCTGAAGATCAAGGAGCGGGCAGTGAACTCTCCTGAATCTT
CGCCTGCTTCTTCATTCTCCTTCGTTTAGCTAATAGAATAACTGCTGAGTTGTGAACAGTAAGGTGTATG
TGAGGTGCTCGAAAACAAGGTTTCAGGTGACGCCCCCAGAATAAAATTTGGACGGGGGGTTCAGTGGTGG
CATTGTGCTATGACACCAATATAACCCTCACAAACCCCTTGGGCAATAAATACTAGTGTAGGAATGAAAC
ATTCTGAATATCTTTAACAATAGAAATCCATGGGGTGGGGACAAGCCGTAAAGACTGGATGTCCATCTCA
CACGAATTTATGGCTATGGGCAACACATAATCCTAGTGCAATATGATACTGGGGTTATTAAGATGTGTCC
CAGGCAGGGACCAAGACAGGTGAACCATGTTGTTACACTCTATTTGTAACAAGGGGAAAGAGAGTGGACG
CCGACAGCAGCGGACTCCACTGGTTGTCTCTAACACCCCCGAAAATTAAACGGGGCTCCACGCCAATGGG
GCCCATAAACAAAGACAAGTGGCCACTCTTTTTTTTGAAATTGTGGAGTGGGGGCACGCGTCAGCCCCCA
CACGCCGCCCTGCGGTTTTGGACTGTAAAATAAGGGTGTAATAACTTGGCTGATTGTAACCCCGCTAACC
ACTGCGGTCAAACCACTTGCCCACAAAACCACTAATGGCACCCCGGGGAATACCTGCATAAGTAGGTGGG
CGGGCCAAGATAGGGGCGCGATTGCTGCGATCTGGAGGACAAATTACACACACTTGCGCCTGAGCGCCAA
GCACAGGGTTGTTGGTCCTCATATTCACGAGGTCGCTGAGAGCACGGTGGGCTAATGTTGCCATGGGTAG
CATATACTACCCAAATATCTGGATAGCATATGCTATCCTAATCTATATCTGGGTAGCATAGGCTATCCTA
ATCTATATCTGGGTAGCATATGCTATCCTAATCTATATCTGGGTAGTATATGCTATCCTAATTTATATCT
GGGTAGCATAGGCTATCCTAATCTATATCTGGGTAGCATATGCTATCCTA
Features (pLannotate 1.2.2; 23 found; start..end, strand, type, name):
    518..570     -  misc_feature   bom (fragment): basis of mobility region from pBR322
    703..723     +  protein_bind   attB4: mutant version of attB; core recombination site for the Gateway® BP reaction BP Clonase™
    734..1037    +  enhancer       CMV enhancer: human cytomegalovirus immediate early enhancer
   1039..1238    +  promoter       CMV promoter: human cytomegalovirus (CMV) immediate early promoter
   1308..1325    +  protein_bind   attL1 (fragment): mutant version of attL; recombination site for the Gateway® LR reaction LR Clonase™
   1367..2044    +  CDS            S (fragment): SPIKE_SARS2 - Experimental evidence at protein level: Swiss-Prot protein existence level 1. [Spike glycoprotein]: May down-regulate host tetherin (BST2) by lysosomal degradation, thereby counteracting its antiviral activity. From Severe acute respiratory syndrome coronavirus 2 (2019-nCoV) (SARS-CoV-2).
   2070..2087    -  protein_bind   attL2 (fragment): mutant version of attL; recombination site for the Gateway® LR reaction LR Clonase™
   2150..2168    -  promoter       SP6 promoter: promoter for bacteriophage SP6 RNA polymerase
   2194..2418    +  polyA_signal   bGH poly(A) signal: bovine growth hormone polyadenylation signal
   2422..2443    +  promoter       SV40 promoter (fragment): SV40 enhancer and early promoter
   2464..2892    +  rep_origin     f1 ori (sequence partly withheld): f1 bacteriophage origin of replication; arrow indicates direction of (+) strand synthesis
   2906..3235    +  promoter       SV40 promoter: SV40 enhancer and early promoter
   3302..4093    +  CDS            neo: KKA2_KLEPN - Also known as kan, nptII. Experimental evidence at protein level: Swiss-Prot protein existence level 1. Resistance to kanamycin, neomycin, paromomycin, ribostamycin, butirosin and gentamicin B. From Klebsiella pneumoniae.
   4117..4275    +  CDS            ble (fragment): BLE_KLEPN - Experimental evidence at protein level: Swiss-Prot protein existence level 1. Binding protein with a strong affinity to the bleomycin family of antibiotics. Binds to CL990; an antimitotic-antibiotic compound. From Klebsiella pneumoniae.
   4270..4391    +  polyA_signal   SV40 poly(A) signal: SV40 polyadenylation signal
   4464..4480    -  protein_bind   lac operator: The lac repressor binds to the lac operator to inhibit transcription in E. coli. This inhibition can be relieved by adding lactose or isopropyl-β-D-thiogalactopyranoside (IPTG). lac repressor encoded by lacI
   4488..4518    -  promoter       lac promoter: promoter for the E. coli lac operon
   4533..4554    -  protein_bind   CAP binding site: CAP binding activates transcription in the presence of cAMP. E. coli catabolite activator protein
   4567..4659    -  CDS            lacI (fragment): lac repressor; lacI; The lac repressor binds to the lac operator to inhibit transcription in E. coli. This inhibition can be relieved by adding lactose or isopropyl-β-D-thiogalactopyranoside (IPTG).
   4842..5430    -  rep_origin     ori: high-copy-number ColE1/pMB1/pBR322/pUC origin of replication
   5601..6461    -  CDS            AmpR: β-lactamase; bla; confers resistance to ampicillin, carbenicillin, and related antibiotics
   6462..6566    -  promoter       AmpR promoter: bla
   6801..497     -  rep_origin     oriP (across the origin): Epstein-Barr virus oriP replication origin (Yates et al., 2000)
