[The description below was written by a language model from this plasmid's Addgene catalogue record and pLannotate feature annotations shown in this document.]
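Description:
R620-M03-303: CMV51p> TPAss-SARS-CoV-2 S-RBD(319-541)-His6 N501Y is a mammalian expression plasmid, about 8.1 kb, built by Gateway recombination into the pDest-303 destination backbone. It is propagated in E. coli through a high-copy ColE1/pUC-type origin with ampicillin resistance (AmpR under its own bla promoter). An f1 origin and lac promoter/operator remnants are also annotated. For mammalian cells it carries a neomycin phosphotransferase cassette driven by the SV40 early promoter and terminated by an SV40 poly(A) signal, which allows G418 selection. An Epstein-Barr virus oriP element spans the sequence origin. oriP supports episomal maintenance in cells that supply EBNA1, but no EBNA1 gene is annotated on this plasmid.

The payload is a mammalian codon-optimized fragment of the SARS-CoV-2 spike gene encoding the receptor-binding domain, residues 319–541. It carries the N501Y substitution found in the B.1.1.7 variant. The name indicates an N-terminal "TPAss" secretion signal, presumably the tissue plasminogen activator leader, although the record does not spell this out and it is not annotated separately. A C-terminal His6 tag allows metal-affinity purification of the protein. Expression is driven by the promoter catalogued as CMV51, which the feature table detects as the CMV immediate-early enhancer and promoter, and the transcript ends at a bGH poly(A) signal. An attB4 site upstream of the promoter and residual recombination sites flanking the coding region are consistent with a multi-fragment Gateway assembly of promoter and insert. The construct is intended for producing recombinant mutant RBD in mammalian cells, and the associated work concerns RBD production for serology assays.
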