Addgene plasmid #170189: R620-M03-303: CMV51p> TPAss-SARS-CoV-2 S-RBD(319-541)-His6 N501Y
Purpose: Mammalian expression of SARS-CoV-2 spike receptor-binding domain (RBD), N501Y mutant from B.1.1.7 variant
Depositing lab: Dominic Esposito. Depositing organization: Frederick National Laboratory. Publication: Improved production of SARS-CoV-2 spike receptor-binding domain (RBD) for serology assays. Mehalko J, Drew M, Snead K, Denson JP, Wall V, Taylor T, Sadtler K, Messing S, Gillette W, Esposito D. Protein Expr Purif. 2021 Mar;179:105802. doi: 10.1016/j.pep.2020.105802. Epub 2020 Nov 25. PubMed 33248226.
Backbone
  Vector backbone: pDest-303
  Vector type: Mammalian Expression
  Selectable markers: Neomycin (select with G418)
Growth in bacteria
  Bacterial resistance: Ampicillin, 100 μg/mL
  Growth temperature: 37°C
  Growth strain: DH5alpha
  Copy number: High Copy
Gene/Insert
  Gene/Insert name: SARS-CoV-2 RBD
  Species: SARS-CoV-2
  Mutation: N501Y
  Entrez Gene: S (a.k.a. GU280_gp02, spike glycoprotein)
  Promoter: CMV51
  Tag / fusion protein: His6 (C terminal on insert)
  Cloning method: Gateway Cloning
Terms and licenses: Academic/Nonprofit Terms; Industry Terms: Not Available to Industry
Depositor comments: DNA sequence optimized for mammalian expression
How to cite: R620-M03-303: CMV51p> TPAss-SARS-CoV-2 S-RBD(319-541)-His6 N501Y was a gift from Dominic Esposito (Addgene plasmid # 170189 ; http://n2t.net/addgene:170189 ; RRID:Addgene_170189)
